>Addgene plasmid #75290 | pMAL-c2G | depositor full sequence | sequence record 153246 | pMAL-c2G sequence 6648 bps
CCGACACCATCGAATGGTGCAAAACCTTTCGCGGTATGGCATGATAGCGCCCGGAAGAGAGTCAATTCAG
GGTGGTGAATGTGAAACCAGTAACGTTATACGATGTCGCAGAGTATGCCGGTGTCTCTTATCAGACCGTT
TCCCGCGTGGTGAACCAGGCCAGCCACGTTTCTGCGAAAACGCGGGAAAAAGTGGAAGCGGCGATGGCGG
AGCTGAATTACATTCCCAACCGCGTGGCACAACAACTGGCGGGCAAACAGTCGTTGCTGATTGGCGTTGC
CACCTCCAGTCTGGCCCTGCACGCGCCGTCGCAAATTGTCGCGGCGATTAAATCTCGCGCCGATCAACTG
GGTGCCAGCGTGGTGGTGTCGATGGTAGAACGAAGCGGCGTCGAAGCCTGTAAAGCGGCGGTGCACAATC
TTCTCGCGCAACGCGTCAGTGGGCTGATCATTAACTATCCGCTGGATGACCAGGATGCCATTGCTGTGGA
AGCTGCCTGCACTAATGTTCCGGCGTTATTTCTTGATGTCTCTGACCAGACACCCATCAACAGTATTATT
TTCTCCCATGAAGACGGTACGCGACTGGGCGTGGAGCATCTGGTCGCATTGGGTCACCAGCAAATCGCGC
TGTTAGCGGGCCCATTAAGTTCTGTCTCGGCGCGTCTGCGTCTGGCTGGCTGGCATAAATATCTCACTCG
CAATCAAATTCAGCCGATAGCGGAACGGGAAGGCGACTGGAGTGCCATGTCCGGTTTTCAACAAACCATG
CAAATGCTGAATGAGGGCATCGTTCCCACTGCGATGCTGGTTGCCAACGATCAGATGGCGCTGGGCGCAA
TGCGCGCCATTACCGAGTCCGGGCTGCGCGTTGGTGCGGATATCTCGGTAGTGGGATACGACGATACCGA
AGACAGCTCATGTTATATCCCGCCGTTAACCACCATCAAACAGGATTTTCGCCTGCTGGGGCAAACCAGC
GTGGACCGCTTGCTGCAACTCTCTCAGGGCCAGGCGGTGAAGGGCAATCAGCTGTTGCCCGTCTCACTGG
TGAAAAGAAAAACCACCCTGGCGCCCAATACGCAAACCGCCTCTCCCCGCGCGTTGGCCGATTCATTAAT
GCAGCTGGCACGACAGGTTTCCCGACTGGAAAGCGGGCAGTGAGCGCAACGCAATTAATGTAAGTTAGCT
CACTCATTAGGCACAATTCTCATGTTTGACAGCTTATCATCGACTGCACGGTGCACCAATGCTTCTGGCG
TCAGGCAGCCATCGGAAGCTGTGGTATGGCTGTGCAGGTCGTAAATCACTGCATAATTCGTGTCGCTCAA
GGCGCACTCCCGTTCTGGATAATGTTTTTTGCGCCGACATCATAACGGTTCTGGCAAATATTCTGAAATG
AGCTGTTGACAATTAATCATCGGCTCGTATAATGTGTGGAATTGTGAGCGGATAACAATTTCACACAGGA
AACAGCCAGTCCGTTTAGGTGTTTTCACGAGCACTTCACCAACAAGGACCATAGCATATGAAAATCGAAG
AAGGTAAACTGGTAATCTGGATTAACGGCGATAAAGGCTATAACGGTCTCGCTGAAGTCGGTAAGAAATT
CGAGAAAGATACCGGAATTAAAGTCACCGTTGAGCATCCGGATAAACTGGAAGAGAAATTCCCACAGGTT
GCGGCAACTGGCGATGGCCCTGACATTATCTTCTGGGCACACGACCGCTTTGGTGGCTACGCTCAATCTG
GCCTGTTGGCTGAAATCACCCCGGACAAAGCGTTCCAGGACAAGCTGTATCCGTTTACCTGGGATGCCGT
ACGTTACAACGGCAAGCTGATTGCTTACCCGATCGCTGTTGAAGCGTTATCGCTGATTTATAACAAAGAT
CTGCTGCCGAACCCGCCAAAAACCTGGGAAGAGATCCCGGCGCTGGATAAAGAACTGAAAGCGAAAGGTA
AGAGCGCGCTGATGTTCAACCTGCAAGAACCGTACTTCACCTGGCCGCTGATTGCTGCTGACGGGGGTTA
TGCGTTCAAGTATGAAAACGGCAAGTACGACATTAAAGACGTGGGCGTGGATAACGCTGGCGCGAAAGCG
GGTCTGACCTTCCTGGTTGACCTGATTAAAAACAAACACATGAATGCAGACACCGATTACTCCATCGCAG
AAGCTGCCTTTAATAAAGGCGAAACAGCGATGACCATCAACGGCCCGTGGGCATGGTCCAACATCGACAC
CAGCAAAGTGAATTATGGTGTAACGGTACTGCCGACCTTCAAGGGTCAACCATCCAAACCGTTCGTTGGC
GTGCTGAGCGCAGGTATTAACGCCGCCAGTCCGAACAAAGAGCTGGCAAAAGAGTTCCTCGAAAACTATC
TGCTGACTGATGAAGGTCTGGAAGCGGTTAATAAAGACAAACCGCTGGGTGCCGTAGCGCTGAAGTCTTA
CGAGGAAGAGTTGGCGAAAGATCCACGTATTGCCGCCACTATGGAAAACGCCCAGAAAGGTGAAATCATG
CCGAACATCCCGCAGATGTCCGCTTTCTGGTATGCCGTGCGTACTGCGGTGATCAACGCCGCCAGCGGTC
GTCAGACTGTCGATGAAGCCCTGAAAGACGCGCAGACTAATTCGAGCTCGAACAACAACAACAATAACAA
TAACAACAACCTCGGGCCGGGTGCGGCACACTACGTAGAATTCGGATCCTCTAGAGTCGACCTGCAGGCA
AGCTTGGCACTGGCCGTCGTTTTACAACGTCGTGACTGGGAAAACCCTGGCGTTACCCAACTTAATCGCC
TTGCAGCACATCCCCCTTTCGCCAGCTGGCGTAATAGCGAAGAGGCCCGCACCGATCGCCCTTCCCAACA
GTTGCGCAGCCTGAATGGCGAATGGCAGCTTGGCTGTTTTGGCGGATGAGATAAGATTTTCAGCCTGATA
CAGATTAAATCAGAACGCAGAAGCGGTCTGATAAAACAGAATTTGCCTGGCGGCAGTAGCGCGGTGGTCC
CACCTGACCCCATGCCGAACTCAGAAGTGAAACGCCGTAGCGCCGATGGTAGTGTGGGGTCTCCCCATGC
GAGAGTAGGGAACTGCCAGGCATCAAATAAAACGAAAGGCTCAGTCGAAAGACTGGGCCTTTCGTTTTAT
CTGTTGTTTGTCGGTGAACGCTCTCCTGAGTAGGACAAATCCGCCGGGAGCGGATTTGAACGTTGCGAAG
CAACGGCCCGGAGGGTGGCGGGCAGGACGCCCGCCATAAACTGCCAGGCATCAAATTAAGCAGAAGGCCA
TCCTGACGGATGGCCTTTTTGCGTTTCTACAAACTCTTTTGTTTATTTTTCTAAATACATTCAAATATGT
ATCCGCTCATGAGACAATAACCCTGATAAATGCTTCAATAATATTGAAAAAGGAAGAGTATGAGTATTCA
ACATTTCCGTGTCGCCCTTATTCCCTTTTTTGCGGCATTTTGCCTTCCTGTTTTTGCTCACCCAGAAACG
CTGGTGAAAGTAAAAGATGCTGAAGATCAGTTGGGTGCACGAGTGGGTTACATCGAACTGGATCTCAACA
GCGGTAAGATCCTTGAGAGTTTTCGCCCCGAAGAACGTTTCCCAATGATGAGCACTTTTAAAGTTCTGCT
ATGTGGCGCGGTATTATCCCGTGTTGACGCCGGGCAAGAGCAACTCGGTCGCCGCATACACTATTCTCAG
AATGACTTGGTTGAGTACTCACCAGTCACAGAAAAGCATCTTACGGATGGCATGACAGTAAGAGAATTAT
GCAGTGCTGCCATAACCATGAGTGATAACACTGCGGCCAACTTACTTCTGACAACGATCGGAGGACCGAA
GGAGCTAACCGCTTTTTTGCACAACATGGGGGATCATGTAACTCGCCTTGATCGTTGGGAACCGGAGCTG
AATGAAGCCATACCAAACGACGAGCGTGACACCACGATGCCTGTAGCAATGGCAACAACGTTGCGCAAAC
TATTAACTGGCGAACTACTTACTCTAGCTTCCCGGCAACAATTAATAGACTGGATGGAGGCGGATAAAGT
TGCAGGACCACTTCTGCGCTCGGCCCTTCCGGCTGGCTGGTTTATTGCTGATAAATCTGGAGCCGGTGAG
CGTGGGTCTCGCGGTATCATTGCAGCACTGGGGCCAGATGGTAAGCCCTCCCGTATCGTAGTTATCTACA
CGACGGGGAGTCAGGCAACTATGGATGAACGAAATAGACAGATCGCTGAGATAGGTGCCTCACTGATTAA
GCATTGGTAACTGTCAGACCAAGTTTACTCATATATACTTTAGATTGATT
[38 nt withheld, positions 4321-4358]
A
[37 nt withheld, positions 4360-4396]
ATTTTGTTAAAATTCGCGTTAAATTTTTGTTAAATCAGCTCATTTTTTAACCAATAGGCCGAAATCGGCA
AAATCCCTTATAAATCAAAAGAATAGACCGAGATAGGGT
[37 nt withheld, positions 4506-4542]
AAAGAACGTGGACTCCAACGTCAAAGG
[141 nt withheld, positions 4570-4710]
G
[125 nt withheld, positions 4712-4836]
AAAGGATCTAGGTGAAGATCCTTTTTGATAATCTCATGACCAAAATCCCTTAACGTGAGTTTTCGTTCCA
CTGAGCGTCAGACCCCGTAGAAAAGATCAAAGGATCTTCTTGAGATCCTTTTTTTCTGCGCGTAATCTGC
TGCTTGCAAACAAAAAAACCACCGCTACCAGCGGTGGTTTGTTTGCCGGATCAAGAGCTACCAACTCTTT
TTCCGAAGGTAACTGGCTTCAGCAGAGCGCAGATACCAAATACTGTCCTTCTAGTGTAGCCGTAGTTAGG
CCACCACTTCAAGAACTCTGTAGCACCGCCTACATACCTCGCTCTGCTAATCCTGTTACCAGTGGCTGCT
GCCAGTGGCGATAAGTCGTGTCTTACCGGGTTGGACTCAAGACGATAGTTACCGGATAAGGCGCAGCGGT
CGGGCTGAACGGGGGGTTCGTGCACACAGCCCAGCTTGGAGCGAACGACCTACACCGAACTGAGATACCT
ACAGCGTGAGCTATGAGAAAGCGCCACGCTTCCCGAAGGGAGAAAGGCGGACAGGTATCCGGTAAGCGGC
AGGGTCGGAACAGGAGAGCGCACGAGGGAGCTTCCAGGGGGAAACGCCTGGTATCTTTATAGTCCTGTCG
GGTTTCGCCACCTCTGACTTGAGCGTCGATTTTTGTGATGCTCGTCAGGGGGGCGGAGCCTATGGAAAAA
CGCCAGCAACGCGGCCTTTTTACGGTTCCTGGCCTTTTGCTGGCCTTTTGCTCACATGTTCTTTCCTGCG
TTATCCCCTGATTCTGTGGATAACCGTATTACCGCCTTTGAGTGAGCTGATACCGCTCGCCGCAGCCGAA
CGACCGAGCGCAGCGAGTCAGTGAGCGAGGAAGCGGAAGAGCGCCTGATGCGGTATTTTCTCCTTACGCA
TCTGTGCGGTATTTCACACCGCATATATGGTGCACTCTCAGTACAATCTGCTCTGATGCCGCATAGTTAA
GCCAGTATACACTCCGCTATCGCTACGTGACTGGGTCATGGCTGCGCCCCGACACCCGCCAACACCCGCT
GACGCGCCCTGACGGGCTTGTCTGCTCCCGGCATCCGCTTACAGACAAGCTGTGACCGTCTCCGGGAGCT
GCATGTGTCAGAGGTTTTCACCGTCATCACCGAAACGCGCGAGGCAGCTGCGGTAAAGCTCATCAGCGTG
GTCGTGCAGCGATTCACAGATGTCTGCCTGTTCATCCGCGTCCAGCTCGTTGAGTTTCTCCAGAAGCGTT
AATGTCTGGCTTCTGATAAAGCGGGCCATGTTAAGGGCGGTTTTTTCCTGTTTGGTCACTGATGCCTCCG
TGTAAGGGGGATTTCTGTTCATGGGGGTAATGATACCGATGAAACGAGAGAGGATGCTCACGATACGGGT
TACTGATGATGAACATGCCCGGTTACTGGAACGTTGTGAGGGTAAACAACTGGCGGTATGGATGCGGCGG
GACCAGAGAAAAATCACTCAGGGTCAATGCCAGCGCTTCGTTAATACAGATGTAGGTGTTCCACAGGGTA
GCCAGCAGCATCCTGCGATGCAGATCCGGAACATAATGGTGCAGGGCGCTGACTTCCGCGTTTCCAGACT
TTACGAAACACGGAAACCGAAGACCATTCATGTTGTTGCTCAGGTCGCAGACGTTTTGCAGCAGCAGTCG
CTTCACGTTCGCTCGCGTATCGGTGATTCATTCTGCTAACCAGTAAGGCAACCCCGCCAGCCTAGCCGGG
TCCTCAACGACAGGAGCACGATCATGCGCACCCGTGGCCAGGACCCAACGCTGCCCGAAATT
Features (pLannotate 1.2.2; 19 found; start..end, strand, type, name):
      3..80      +  promoter       lacIq promoter: lacI (mutant); In the lacIq allele, a single base change in the promoter boosts expression of the lacI gene about 10-fold.
     81..1163    +  CDS            lacI: lac repressor; lacI; The lac repressor binds to the lac operator to inhibit transcription in E. coli. This inhibition can be relieved by adding lactose or isopropyl-β-D-thiogalactopyranoside (IPTG).
   1176..1197    +  protein_bind   CAP binding site: CAP binding activates transcription in the presence of cAMP. E. coli catabolite activator protein
   1216..1233    +  promoter       tet promoter (fragment): E. coli promoter for tetracycline efflux protein gene
   1406..1434    +  promoter       tac promoter: strong E. coli promoter; hybrid between the trp and lac UV5 promoters
   1442..1458    +  protein_bind   lac operator: The lac repressor binds to the lac operator to inhibit transcription in E. coli. This inhibition can be relieved by adding lactose or isopropyl-β-D-thiogalactopyranoside (IPTG). lac repressor encoded by lacI
   1528..2628    +  CDS            MBP: maltose binding protein from E. coli; malE (mutated); This version of the gene does not encode a signal sequence, so MBP will remain in the cytosol.
   2704..2730    +  misc_feature   MCS (fragment): pUC18/19 multiple cloning site
   2738..2892    +  CDS            lacZα (fragment): LacZα fragment of β-galactosidase; lacZ fragment
   2985..3100    +  ncRNA          5S rRNA: Accession: RF00001 - 5S ribosomal RNA
   3104..3190    +  terminator     rrnB T1 terminator: Escherichia coli rrnB; transcription terminator T1 from the E. coli rrnB gene
   3282..3309    +  terminator     rrnB T2 terminator: transcription terminator T2 from the E. coli rrnB gene
   3328..3419    +  promoter       AmpR promoter: bla
   3420..4280    +  CDS            AmpR: β-lactamase; bla; confers resistance to ampicillin, carbenicillin, and related antibiotics
   4322..4835    -  rep_origin     M13 ori (sequence partly withheld): M13 bacteriophage origin of replication; arrow indicates direction of (+) strand synthesis
   4946..5534    +  rep_origin     ori: high-copy-number ColE1/pMB1/pBR322/pUC origin of replication
   5720..5862    -  misc_feature   bom: basis of mobility region from pBR322
   5964..6155    -  CDS            rop: Rop protein, which maintains plasmids at low copy number; rop
   6172..6552    +  CDS            YPB1_ECOLX: Protein predicted: Swiss-Prot protein existence level 4. From Escherichia coli.
