[The description below was written by a language model from this plasmid's Addgene catalogue record and pLannotate feature annotations shown in this document.]
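Description:
pMAL-c2G is an empty bacterial expression backbone of 6,648 bp from the pMAL series, designed to produce a protein of interest in the E. coli cytoplasm as a fusion to the C-terminus of maltose-binding protein (MBP). It replicates from a ColE1/pMB1-type origin. The pBR322-derived bom region and the rop gene are also present, which fits the low copy number listed in the catalogue entry even though the automated annotation gives the origin a generic high-copy label. Selection is by ampicillin resistance through β-lactamase (AmpR) expressed from its own promoter. An M13 phage origin is also annotated, which in principle allows single-stranded DNA to be produced with helper phage.

The expression cassette is driven by the strong hybrid tac promoter followed by a lac operator. The plasmid carries its own lacI gene under the up-mutated lacIq promoter, so transcription is tightly repressed until IPTG is added, whatever the host strain. Downstream is a malE coding sequence lacking the signal peptide, so the MBP fusion stays in the cytosol rather than being exported to the periplasm. A pUC-type polylinker fragment follows MBP for restriction-enzyme cloning of the insert in frame. It runs into a lacZα fragment, an arrangement that typically permits blue/white screening for inserts. Transcription ends at the rrnB T1 and T2 terminators, with the adjacent 5S rRNA segment from the same operon. The record does not describe any protease cleavage site between MBP and the polylinker. MBP fusions of this kind are generally used to improve solubility and to allow affinity purification of recombinant proteins on amylose resin.
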