Addgene plasmid #75290: pMAL-c2G
Purpose: (Empty Backbone) Expresses proteins in the cytoplasm as fusions to maltose-binding protein
Depositing lab: Paul Riggs. Depositing organization: New England Biolabs. Publication: Mutations in maltose-binding protein that alter affinity and solubility properties. Walker IH, Hsieh PC, Riggs PD. Appl Microbiol Biotechnol. 2010 Sep;88(1):187-97. doi: 10.1007/s00253-010-2696-y. Epub 2010 Jun 10. PubMed 20535468.
Backbone
  Vector backbone: pMAL-c2G
  Backbone manufacturer: New England Biolabs
  Backbone size (bp): 6648
  Modifications to backbone: none
  Vector type: Bacterial Expression
  Promoter: tac
  Tag / fusion protein: maltose-binding protein (N terminal on backbone)
Growth in bacteria
  Bacterial resistance: Ampicillin, 100 μg/mL
  Growth temperature: 37°C
  Growth strain: DH5alpha
  Growth instructions: Any E. coli strain can be used for expression of fusion proteins; NEBExpress, BL21, or BL21(DE3) are good first choices
  Copy number: Low Copy
Gene/Insert
  Cloning method: Restriction Enzyme
  Sequencing primers: 5′ GGTCGTCAGACTGTCGATGAAGCC; 3′ CGCCAGGGTTTTCCCAGTCACGAC
Terms and licenses: Academic/Nonprofit Terms; Industry Terms
How to cite: pMAL-c2G was a gift from Paul Riggs (Addgene plasmid # 75290 ; http://n2t.net/addgene:75290 ; RRID:Addgene_75290)
