>Addgene plasmid #75290 | pMAL-c2G | addgene partial sequence | sequence record 153023 | pCR8_F1 5'-ttgatgcctggcagttccct-3'
CCACACTACCATCGGCGCTACGGCGTTTCACTTCTGAGTTCGGCATGGGGTCAGGTGGGACCACCGCGCT
ACTGCCGCCAGGCAAATTCTGTTTTATCAGACCGCTTCTGCGTTCTGATTTAATCTGTATCAGGCTGAAA
ATCTTATCTCATCCGCCAAAACAGCCAAGCTGCCATTCGCCATTCAGGCTGCGCAACTGTTGGGAAGGGC
GATCGGTGCGGGCCTCTTCGCTATTACGCCAGCTGGCGAAAGGGGGATGTGCTGCAAGGCGATTAAGTTG
GGTAACGCCAGGGTTTTCCCAGTCACGACGTTGTAAAACGACGGCCAGTGCCAAGCTTGCCTGCAGGTCG
ACTCTAGAGGATCCGAATTCTACGTAGTGTGCCGCACCCGGCCCGAGGTTGTTGTTATTGTTATTGTTGT
TGTTGTTCGAGCTCGAATTAGTCTGCGCGTCTTTCAGGGCTTCATCGACAGTCTGACGACCGCTGGCGGC
GTTGATCACCGCAGTACGCACGGCATACCAGAAAGCGGACATCTGCGGGATGTTCGGCATGATTTCACCT
TTCTGGGCGTTTTCCATAGTGGCGGCAATACGTGGATCTTTCGCCAACTCTTCCTCGTAAGACTTCAGCG
CTACGGCACCCAGCGGTTTGTCTTTATTAACCGCTTCCAGACCTTCATCAGTCAGCAGATAGTTTTCGAG
GAACTCTTTTGCCAGCTCTTTGTTCGGACTGGCGGCGTTAATACCTGCGCTCAGCACGCCAACGAACGGT
TTGGATGGTTGACCCTTGAAGGTCGGCAGTACCGTTACACCATAATTCACTTTGCTGGTGTCGATGTTGG
ACCATGCCCACGGGCCGTTGATGGTCATCGCTGTTTCGCCTTTATTAAAGGCAGCTTCTGCGATGGAGTA
ATCGGTGTCTGCATTCATGTGTTTGTTTTTAATCAGGTCAACC
