>Addgene plasmid #75290 | pMAL-c2G | addgene partial sequence | sequence record 153024 | pBEST-R 5'-TCTCATGTTTGACAGCTTATC-3'
GCTTCTGGCGTCAGGCAGCCATCGGAAGCTGTGGTATGGCTGTGCAGGTCGTAAATCACTGCATAATTCG
TGTCGCTCAAGGCGCACTCCCGTTCTGGATAATGTTTTTTGCGCCGACATCATAACGGTTCTGGCAAATA
TTCTGAAATGAGCTGTTGACAATTAATCATCGGCTCGTATAATGTGTGGAATTGTGAGCGGATAACAATT
TCACACAGGAAACAGCCAGTCCGTTTAGGTGTTTTCACGAGCACTTCACCAACAAGGACCATAGCATATG
AAAATCGAAGAAGGTAAACTGGTAATCTGGATTAACGGCGATAAAGGCTATAACGGTCTCGCTGAAGTCG
GTAAGAAATTCGAGAAAGATACCGGAATTAAAGTCACCGTTGAGCATCCGGATAAACTGGAAGAGAAATT
CCCACAGGTTGCGGCAACTGGCGATGGCCCTGACATTATCTTCTGGGCACACGACCGCTTTGGTGGCTAC
GCTCAATCTGGCCTGTTGGCTGAAATCACCCCGGACAAAGCGTTCCAGGACAAGCTGTATCCGTTTACCT
GGGATGCCGTACGTTACAACGGCAAGCTGATTGCTTACCCGATCGCTGTTGAAGCGTTATCGCTGATTTA
TAACAAAGATCTGCTGCCGAACCCGCCAAAAACCTGGGAAGAGATCCCGGCGCTGGATAAAGAACTGAAA
GCGAAAGGTAAGAGCGCGCTGATGTTCAACCTGCAAGAACCGTACTTCACCTGGCCGCTGATTGCTGCTG
ACGGGGGTTATGCGTTCAAGTATGAAAACGGCAAGTACGACATTAAAGACGTGGGCGTGGATAACGCTGG
CGCGAAAGCGGGTCTGACCTTCCTGGTTGACCTGATTAAAAACAAACACATGAATGCAGACACCGATTAC
TCCATCGCAGAAGCTGCCTTTAATAAAGGCGAAACAGCGATGACCATCAACGGCCCGTGGGCATGGTCCA
ACATCGACACCAGCAAAGTGAATTATGGTGTAACGGTACTGCCGACCTTCA
